Addgene plasmid #148866: pT7-MS2-HA-C1-HsZNF598_611-904_AH
Purpose: Mammalian Expression of HsZNF598_611-904
Depositing lab: Elisa Izaurralde. Depositing organization: Max Planck Institute for Developmental Biology.
Backbone
  Vector backbone: Unknown
  Vector type: Mammalian Expression
Growth in bacteria
  Bacterial resistance: Kanamycin, 50 μg/mL
  Growth temperature: 37°C
  Growth strain: DH5alpha
  Copy number: High Copy
Gene/Insert
  Gene/Insert name: HsZNF598_611-904
  Species: H. sapiens (human)
  Entrez Gene: ZNF598 (a.k.a. HEL2)
  Cloning method: Unknown
Terms and licenses: Academic/Nonprofit Terms; Industry Terms: Not Available to Industry
Depositor comments: Sequence according to sequence given by NCBI: NM_178167.4 Plasmids from this collection were made available to the research community and donated after the lab closed. Please note that the sequence provided by the depositing laboratory may be theoretical/predicted or based on Sanger sequencing results. There may be discrepancies between sequencing results obtained by Addgene and the depositor sequence. If an Addgene verified sequence is not available, please contact before placing your order to request that our lab fully sequence the plasmid.
How to cite: pT7-MS2-HA-C1-HsZNF598_611-904_AH was a gift from Elisa Izaurralde (Addgene plasmid # 148866 ; http://n2t.net/addgene:148866 ; RRID:Addgene_148866)
