[The description below was written by a language model from this plasmid's Addgene catalogue record and pLannotate feature annotations shown in this document.]
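Description:
pT7-MS2-HA-C1-HsZNF598_611-904_AH is a 5,380 nt mammalian expression plasmid encoding a C-terminal fragment (residues 611–904) of human ZNF598, also known as HEL2. ZNF598 is an E3 ubiquitin ligase that acts in ribosome quality control by monoubiquitinating 40S ribosomal proteins on stalled ribosomes. The catalogue lists the backbone as unknown. The annotated layout (CMV enhancer/promoter, N-terminal fusion position, SV40 poly(A) signal, f1 ori and a dual-promoter NeoR/KanR cassette) is that of a typical "C1"-style vector in which the insert is fused downstream of the tag. The plasmid is propagated in E. coli through a high-copy ColE1/pUC-type origin under kanamycin selection. The Tn5 aminoglycoside phosphotransferase gene is preceded by both a bacterial (bla) promoter and the SV40 early promoter and followed by an HSV TK poly(A) signal, so it could also confer G418 resistance in mammalian cells.

The expression cassette places a T7 promoter just downstream of the CMV promoter, which in principle allows in vitro transcription as well as expression in transfected cells. The open reading frame encodes the bacteriophage MS2 coat protein, followed by an HA epitope sequence and then the ZNF598 fragment, and ends before a remnant of the multiple cloning site and the SV40 polyadenylation signal. Because the MS2 coat protein binds a specific RNA stem-loop, such fusions are commonly used to tether a protein to reporter mRNAs carrying MS2 binding sites, with the HA tag available for detection. The record itself states only mammalian expression as the purpose. Several short annotations (HIV-1 LTR, large T antigen, ble and bGH poly(A) fragments) are probably partial matches within standard backbone sequence rather than functional elements. The depositor's sequence may be theoretical rather than fully verified.
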