Features (pLannotate 1.2.2; 18 found; start..end, strand, type, name):
     61..364     +  enhancer       CMV enhancer: human cytomegalovirus immediate early enhancer
    365..568     +  promoter       CMV promoter: human cytomegalovirus (CMV) immediate early promoter
    564..597     +  LTR            5' LTR (truncated) (fragment): truncated 5' long terminal repeat (LTR) from HIV-1
    613..631     +  promoter       T7 promoter: promoter for bacteriophage T7 RNA polymerase
    668..1054    +  CDS            MS2: bacteriophage MS2 coat protein binds to a specific stem-loop structure in the viral RNA (Peabody, 1993)
   1097..1123    +  CDS            3xHA (fragment): three tandem HA epitope tags
   1124..2020    +  CDS            ZNF598 (fragment): ZN598_HUMAN - Experimental evidence at protein level: Swiss-Prot protein existence level 1. E3 ubiquitin-protein ligase that plays a key role in the ribosome quality control (RQC), a pathway that takes place when a ribosome has stalled during translation (PubMed:28065601, PubMed:28132843). Required for ribosomes to terminally stall during translation of poly(A) sequences by mediating monoubiquitination of 40S ribosomal protein RPS10/eS10, RPS20/uS10 and RPS3/uS3 (PubMed:28065601, PubMed:28132843). Stalling precludes synthesis of a long poly-lysine tail and initiates the RQC pathway to degrade
   2024..2049    +  misc_feature   MCS (fragment): multiple cloning site
   2061..2145    +  CDS            large T antigen (fragment): large T antigen from SV40 (simian virus 40)
   2168..2289    +  polyA_signal   SV40 poly(A) signal: SV40 polyadenylation signal
   2323..2751    -  rep_origin     f1 ori (sequence partly withheld): f1 bacteriophage origin of replication; arrow indicates direction of (+) strand synthesis
   2778..2882    +  promoter       AmpR promoter: bla
   2884..3241    +  promoter       SV40 promoter: SV40 enhancer and early promoter
   3276..4070    +  CDS            NeoR/KanR: aminoglycoside phosphotransferase from Tn5; aph(3')-II (or nptII); confers resistance to neomycin, kanamycin, and G418 (Geneticin®)
   4091..4243    +  CDS            ble (fragment): BLE_KLEPN - Experimental evidence at protein level: Swiss-Prot protein existence level 1. Binding protein with a strong affinity to the bleomycin family of antibiotics. Binds to CL990; an antimitotic-antibiotic compound. From Klebsiella pneumoniae.
   4302..4349    +  polyA_signal   HSV TK poly(A) signal: herpes simplex virus thymidine kinase polyadenylation signal (Cole and Stacy, 1985)
   4440..4456    -  polyA_signal   bGH poly(A) signal (fragment): bovine growth hormone polyadenylation signal
   4678..5266    +  rep_origin     ori: high-copy-number ColE1/pMB1/pBR322/pUC origin of replication
>Addgene plasmid #148866 | pT7-MS2-HA-C1-HsZNF598_611-904_AH | depositor full sequence | sequence record 291314 | Full Sequence
TAGTTATTAATAGTAATCAATTACGGGGTCATTAGTTCATAGCCCATATATGGAGTTCCGCGTTACATAA
CTTACGGTAAATGGCCCGCCTGGCTGACCGCCCAACGACCCCCGCCCATTGACGTCAATAATGACGTATG
TTCCCATAGTAACGCCAATAGGGACTTTCCATTGACGTCAATGGGTGGAGTATTTACGGTAAACTGCCCA
CTTGGCAGTACATCAAGTGTATCATATGCCAAGTACGCCCCCTATTGACGTCAATGACGGTAAATGGCCC
GCCTGGCATTATGCCCAGTACATGACCTTATGGGACTTTCCTACTTGGCAGTACATCTACGTATTAGTCA
TCGCTATTACCATGGTGATGCGGTTTTGGCAGTACATCAATGGGCGTGGATAGCGGTTTGACTCACGGGG
ATTTCCAAGTCTCCACCCCATTGACGTCAATGGGAGTTTGTTTTGGCACCAAAATCAACGGGACTTTCCA
AAATGTCGTAACAACTCCGCCCCATTGACGCAAATGGGCGGTAGGCGTGTACGGTGGGAGGTCTATATAA
GCAGAGCTCTCTGGCTAACTAGAGAACCCACTGCTTACTGGCTTATCGAAATTAATACGACTCACTATAG
GGAGACCCAAGCTCTAGCGCTACCGGTCGCCACCATGGCTTCTAACTTTACTCAGTTCGTTCTCGTCGAC
AATGGCGGAACTGGCGACGTGACTGTCGCCCCAAGCAACTTCGCTAACGGGGTCGCTGAATGGATCAGCT
CTAACTCGCGATCACAGGCTTACAAAGTAACCTGTAGCGTTCGTCAGAGCTCTGCGCAGAATCGCAAATA
CACCATCAAAGTCGAGGTGCCTAAAGTGGCAACCCAGACTGTTGGTGGTGAAGAGCTTCCTGTAGCCGGA
TGGAGATCTTACTTAAATATGGAACTAACCATTCCAATTTTCGCCACGAATTCCGACTGCGAGCTTATTG
TTAAGGCAATGCAAGGTCTCCTAAAAGATGGAAACCCGATTCCCTCGGCCATCGCGGCCAACTCCGGCAT
CTACGGAGGTGGAGGTGGATCTGGTGGATCTCCTCCACATATGGCTTACCCATACGATGTTCCAGATTAC
GCTCCTCCATCTCGAGCTCCCCCAGGGGCTTTGCAGGCCCCGGAAGCTCCTGCCAGCAGAGCCGAGGGGC
CAGTTGCCGTCGTCGTTAATGGACACACGGAGGGCCCGGCCCCTGCTCGGAGTGCCCCCAAGGAACCCCC
TGGGCTCCCAAGGCCCCTGGGGTCCTTCCCCTGCCCCACGCCACAGGAGGACTTCCCAGCGCTCGGCGGC
CCCTGCCCACCCCGGATGCCGCCGCCCCCAGGCTTCAGCGCTGTGGTGCTCCTGAAGGGCACGCCTCCCC
CACCCCCGCCGGGCCTGGTGCCCCCAATCAGCAAGCCGCCCCCTGGCTTCTCTGGCCTTCTGCCTAGCCC
CCACCCGGCCTGTGTCCCCAGCCCCGCCACCACCACCACCACAAAAGCACCCAGGCTGCTGCCTGCCCCA
CGGGCGTACCTAGTCCCCGAGAACTTCCGGGAGAGGAACCTTCAGCTCATCCAGTCCATCAGGGACTTCC
TGCAGAGCGACGAGGCCCGCTTCAGCGAGTTCAAGAGCCACTCAGGGGAGTTCAGACAGGGCCTGATCTC
CGCAGCCCAGTATTACAAGAGTTGCCGGGACCTGCTGGGGGAGAATTTCCAGAAGGTCTTTAATGAGCTG
CTGGTCCTGCTGCCCGACACGGCCAAGCAGCAGGAGCTCCTGTCTGCACACACGGACTTCTGCAACCGCG
AGAAGCCTCTGAGCACCAAGTCCAAGAAGAACAAGAAGAGCGCGTGGCAGGCCACCACCCAGCAGGCGGG
CCTGGACTGCCGTGTGTGCCCCACCTGCCAGCAGGTGCTCGCGCATGGCGATGCCAGCAGCCACCAGGCG
CTGCATGCTGCCCGGGACGACGACTTCCCCTCCCTGCAAGCCATCGCCAGGATCATCACGTAGGGTACCG
CGGGCCCGGGATCCACCGGATCTAGATAACTGATCATAATCAGCCATACCACATTTGTAGAGGTTTTACT
TGCTTTAAAAAACCTCCCACACCTCCCCCTGAACCTGAAACATAAAATGAATGCAATTGTTGTTGTTAAC
TTGTTTATTGCAGCTTATAATGGTTACAAATAAAGCAATAGCATCACAAATTTCACAAATAAAGCATTTT
TTTCACTGCATTCTAGTTGTGGTTTGTCCAAACTCATCAATGTATCTTAACGCGTAAATTGTAAGCGTTA
ATATTTTGTTAAAATTCGCGTTAAATTTTTGTTAAATCAGCTCATTTTTTAACCAATAGGCCGAAATCGG
CAAAATCCCTTATAAATCAAAAGAATAGACCGAGATAGGGT
[37 nt withheld, positions 2422-2458]
AAAGAACGTGGACTCCAACGTCAAAGG
[49 nt withheld, positions 2486-2534]
T
[91 nt withheld, positions 2536-2626]
G
[124 nt withheld, positions 2628-2751]
CAGGTGGCACTTTTCGGGGAAATGTGCGCGGAACCCCTATTTGTTTATTTTTCTAAATACATTCAAATAT
GTATCCGCTCATGAGACAATAACCCTGATAAATGCTTCAATAATATTGAAAAAGGAAGAGTCCTGAGGCG
GAAAGAACCAGCTGTGGAATGTGTGTCAGTTAGGGTGTGGAAAGTCCCCAGGCTCCCCAGCAGGCAGAAG
TATGCAAAGCATGCATCTCAATTAGTCAGCAACCAGGTGTGGAAAGTCCCCAGGCTCCCCAGCAGGCAGA
AGTATGCAAAGCATGCATCTCAATTAGTCAGCAACCATAGTCCCGCCCCTAACTCCGCCCATCCCGCCCC
TAACTCCGCCCAGTTCCGCCCATTCTCCGCCCCATGGCTGACTAATTTTTTTTATTTATGCAGAGGCCGA
GGCCGCCTCGGCCTCTGAGCTATTCCAGAAGTAGTGAGGAGGCTTTTTTGGAGGCCTAGGCTTTTGCAAA
GATCGATCAAGAGACAGGATGAGGATCGTTTCGCATGATTGAACAAGATGGATTGCACGCAGGTTCTCCG
GCCGCTTGGGTGGAGAGGCTATTCGGCTATGACTGGGCACAACAGACAATCGGCTGCTCTGATGCCGCCG
TGTTCCGGCTGTCAGCGCAGGGGCGCCCGGTTCTTTTTGTCAAGACCGACCTGTCCGGTGCCCTGAATGA
ACTGCAAGACGAGGCAGCGCGGCTATCGTGGCTGGCCACGACGGGCGTTCCTTGCGCAGCTGTGCTCGAC
GTTGTCACTGAAGCGGGAAGGGACTGGCTGCTATTGGGCGAAGTGCCGGGGCAGGATCTCCTGTCATCTC
ACCTTGCTCCTGCCGAGAAAGTATCCATCATGGCTGATGCAATGCGGCGGCTGCATACGCTTGATCCGGC
TACCTGCCCATTCGACCACCAAGCGAAACATCGCATCGAGCGAGCACGTACTCGGATGGAAGCCGGTCTT
GTCGATCAGGATGATCTGGACGAAGAGCATCAGGGGCTCGCGCCAGCCGAACTGTTCGCCAGGCTCAAGG
CGAGCATGCCCGACGGCGAGGATCTCGTCGTGACCCATGGCGATGCCTGCTTGCCGAATATCATGGTGGA
AAATGGCCGCTTTTCTGGATTCATCGACTGTGGCCGGCTGGGTGTGGCGGACCGCTATCAGGACATAGCG
TTGGCTACCCGTGATATTGCTGAAGAGCTTGGCGGCGAATGGGCTGACCGCTTCCTCGTGCTTTACGGTA
TCGCCGCTCCCGATTCGCAGCGCATCGCCTTCTATCGCCTTCTTGACGAGTTCTTCTGAGCGGGACTCTG
GGGTTCGAAATGACCGACCAAGCGACGCCCAACCTGCCATCACGAGATTTCGATTCCACCGCCGCCTTCT
ATGAAAGGTTGGGCTTCGGAATCGTTTTCCGGGACGCCGGCTGGATGATCCTCCAGCGCGGGGATCTCAT
GCTGGAGTTCTTCGCCCACCCTAGGGGGAGGCTAACTGAAACACGGAAGGAGACAATACCGGAAGGAACC
CGCGCTATGACGGCAATAAAAAGACAGAATAAAACGCACGGTGTTGGGTCGTTTGTTCATAAACGCGGGG
TTCGGTCCCAGGGCTGGCACTCTGTCGATACCCCACCGAGACCCCATTGGGGCCAATACGCCCGCGTTTC
TTCCTTTTCCCCACCCCACCCCCCAAGTTCGGGTGAAGGCCCAGGGCTCGCAGCCAACGTCGGGGCGGCA
GGCCCTGCCATAGCCTCAGGTTACTCATATATACTTTAGATTGATTTAAAACTTCATTTTTAATTTAAAA
GGATCTAGGTGAAGATCCTTTTTGATAATCTCATGACCAAAATCCCTTAACGTGAGTTTTCGTTCCACTG
AGCGTCAGACCCCGTAGAAAAGATCAAAGGATCTTCTTGAGATCCTTTTTTTCTGCGCGTAATCTGCTGC
TTGCAAACAAAAAAACCACCGCTACCAGCGGTGGTTTGTTTGCCGGATCAAGAGCTACCAACTCTTTTTC
CGAAGGTAACTGGCTTCAGCAGAGCGCAGATACCAAATACTGTCCTTCTAGTGTAGCCGTAGTTAGGCCA
CCACTTCAAGAACTCTGTAGCACCGCCTACATACCTCGCTCTGCTAATCCTGTTACCAGTGGCTGCTGCC
AGTGGCGATAAGTCGTGTCTTACCGGGTTGGACTCAAGACGATAGTTACCGGATAAGGCGCAGCGGTCGG
GCTGAACGGGGGGTTCGTGCACACAGCCCAGCTTGGAGCGAACGACCTACACCGAACTGAGATACCTACA
GCGTGAGCTATGAGAAAGCGCCACGCTTCCCGAAGGGAGAAAGGCGGACAGGTATCCGGTAAGCGGCAGG
GTCGGAACAGGAGAGCGCACGAGGGAGCTTCCAGGGGGAAACGCCTGGTATCTTTATAGTCCTGTCGGGT
TTCGCCACCTCTGACTTGAGCGTCGATTTTTGTGATGCTCGTCAGGGGGGCGGAGCCTATGGAAAAACGC
CAGCAACGCGGCCTTTTTACGGTTCCTGGCCTTTTGCTGGCCTTTTGCTCACATGTTCTTTCCTGCGTTA
TCCCCTGATTCTGTGGATAACCGTATTACCGCCATGCAT
